>Addgene plasmid #238988 | pVeBtA3 | addgene full sequence | sequence record 473930 | Addgene NGS Result
GACGGATCGGGAGATCTCCCGATCCCCTATGGTGCACTCTCAGTACAATCTGCTCTGATGCCGCATAGTT
AAGCCAGTATCTGCTCCCTGCTTGTGTGTTGGAGGTCGCTGAGTAGTGCGCGAGCAAAATTTAAGCTACA
ACAAGGCAAGGCTTGACCGACAATTGCATGAAGAATCTGCTTAGGGTTAGGCGTTTTGCGCTGCTTCGCG
ATGTACGGGCCAGATATACGCGTTGACATTGATTATTGACTAGTTATTAATAGTAATCAATTACGGGGTC
ATTAGTTCATAGCCCATATATGGAGTTCCGCGTTACATAACTTACGGTAAATGGCCCGCCTGGCTGACCG
CCCAACGACCCCCGCCCATTGACGTCAATAATGACGTATGTTCCCATAGTAACGCCAATAGGGACTTTCC
ATTGACGTCAATGGGTGGAGTATTTACGGTAAACTGCCCACTTGGCAGTACATCAAGTGTATCATATGCC
AAGTACGCCCCCTATTGACGTCAATGACGGTAAATGGCCCGCCTGGCATTATGCCCAGTACATGACCTTA
TGGGACTTTCCTACTTGGCAGTACATCTACGTATTAGTCATCGCTATTACCATGGTGATGCGGTTTTGGC
AGTACATCAATGGGCGTGGATAGCGGTTTGACTCACGGGGATTTCCAAGTCTCCACCCCATTGACGTCAA
TGGGAGTTTGTTTTGGCACCAAAATCAACGGGACTTTCCAAAATGTCGTAACAACTCCGCCCCATTGACG
CAAATGGGCGGTAGGCGTGTACGGTGGGAGGTCTATATAAGCAGAGCTCTCTGGCTAACTAGAGAACCCA
CTGCTTACTGGCTTATCGAAATTAATACGACTCACTATAGGGAGACCCAAGCTGGAATTCGCGATCGCGG
CCACGATGGTGAGCAAGGGCGAGGAGCTGTTCACCGGGGTGGTGCCCATCCTGGTCGAGCTGGACGGCGA
CGTAAACGGCCACAAGTTCAGCGTGTCCGGCGAGGGCGAGGGCGATGCCACCTACGGCAAGCTGACCCTG
AAGCTGATCTGCACCACCGGCAAGCTGCCCGTGCCCTGGCCCACCCTCGTGACCACCCTGGGCTACGGCC
TGCAGTGCTTCGCCCGCTACCCCGACCACATGAAGCAGCACGACTTCTTCAAGTCCGCCATGCCCGAAGG
CTACGTCCAGGAGCGCACCATCTTCTTCAAGGACGACGGCAACTACAAGACCCGCGCCGAGGTGAAGTTC
GAGGGCGACACCCTGGTGAACCGCATCGAGCTGAAGGGCATCGACTTCAAGGAGGACGGCAACATCCTGG
GGCACAAGCTGGAGTACAACTACAACAGCCACAACGTCTATATCACCGCCGACAAGCAGAAGAACGGCAT
CAAGGCCAACTTCAAGATCCGCCACAACATCGAGGACGGCGGCGTGCAGCTCGCCGACCACTACCAGCAG
AACACCCCCATCGGCGACGGCCCCGTGCTGCTGCCCGACAACCACTACCTGAGCTACCAGTCCAAACTGA
GCAAAGACCCCAACGAGAAGCGCGATCACATGGTCCTGCTGGAGTTCGTGACCGCCGCCGGGATCACTCT
CGGCATGGACGAGCTGTACAAGTCCGGACTTAAGTCTCGGCGAGCGCTCGACTCCATGGGGGAGAAACCC
GGGACCAGGGTCTTCAAGAAATCGAGTCCTAACTGCAAGCTCACCGTGTACCTAGGCAAGCGGGACTTTG
TGGACCACCTGGACAAAGTGGACCCTGTAGATGGTGTGGTGCTAGTGGATCCGGACTACTTGAAGGACCG
CAAAGTGTTTGTGACCCTCACGTGCGCCTTTCGCTATGGCCGCGAAGACCTGGACGTCCTGGGCTTGTCC
TTCCGCAAAGACCTGTTCATCGCCAACTACCAGGCCTTCCCTCCAACACCTAACCCACCTAGACCACCTA
CGCGTCTGCAGGAGCGGCTGCTGAGGAAGCTGGGCCAGCATGCCCACCCCTTTTTTTTCACAATACCCCA
GAACCTGCCCTGCTCCGTCACCCTACAGCCAGGCCCAGAGGATACGGGGAAGGCTTGCGGGGTCGACTTT
GAGATTCGAGCCTTCTGCGCCAAATCACTAGAAGAGAAAAGCCACAAACGGAACTCCGTACGTCTGGTGA
TCCGAAAGGTGCAGTTTGCCCCAGAGAAACCAGGGCCCCAGCCTTCAGCTGAAACCACACGCCACTTCCT
CATGTCTGACCGGTCCCTGCACCTTGAGGCTTCACTGGACAAGGAGCTGTACTACCACGGGGAGCCCCTC
AATGTCAATGTCCACGTCACCAATAACTCCACCAAGACTGTCAAGAAGATCAAAGTCTCTGTGAGACAGT
ACGCCGACATCTGCCTCTTCAGCACCGCCCAGTACAAGTGCCCCGTGGCTCAGGTCGAACAAGATGACCA
GGTGTCGCCCAGTTCCACGTTCTGTAAGGTGTACACCATAACCCCGCTGCTCAGCAACAACCGGGAGAAG
CGCGGCCTCGCTCTAGATGGGAAGCTCAAGCACGAGGACACCAACCTGGCCTCGAGCACCATTGTGAAGG
AGGGTGCCAACAAGGAGGTGCTGGGGATACTGGTGTCCTACAGGGTCAAGGTGAAGCTGGTGGTGTCACG
AGGCGGGGATGTCTCAGTGGAGCTGCCATTTGTTCTCATGCACCCCAAGCCCCATGATCACATCGCCCTT
CCCAGGCCCCAGTCAGCTGTTCCTGAAACAGATGCCCCCGTGGACACCAACCTCATTGAATTTGAAACCA
ACTATGCCACAGACGACGACATCGTGTTCGAAGACTTTGCCCGGCTGCGGCTCAAGGGGCTGAAGGACGA
GGACTATGACGACCAGTTCTGTATCGATTAGGGCTGGAAGCTTGGCCCTATTCTATAGTGTCACCTAAAT
GCTAGAGCTCGCTGATCAGCCTCGACTGTGCCTTCTAGTTGCCAGCCATCTGTTGTTTGCCCCTCCCCCG
TGCCTTCCTTGACCCTGGAAGGTGCCACTCCCACTGTCCTTTCCTAATAAAATGAGGAAATTGCATCGCA
TTGTCTGAGTAGGTGTCATTCTATTCTGGGGGGTGGGGTGGGGCAGGACAGCAAGGGGGAGGATTGGGAA
GACAATAGCAGGCATGCTGGGGATGCGGTGGGCTCTATGGCTTCTGAGGCGGAAAGAACCAGCTGGGGCT
CTAGGGGGTATCCCC
[124 nt withheld, positions 3236-3359]
C
[91 nt withheld, positions 3361-3451]
A
[49 nt withheld, positions 3453-3501]
CCTTTGACGTTGGAGTCCACGTTCTTT
[37 nt withheld, positions 3529-3565]
ACCCTATCTCGGTCTATTCTTTTGATTTATAAGGGATTTTGCCGATTTCGGCCTATTGGTTAAAAAATGA
GCTGATTTAACAAAAATTTAACGCGAATTAATTCTGTGGAATGTGTGTCAGTTAGGGTGTGGAAAGTCCC
CAGGCTCCCCAGCAGGCAGAAGTATGCAAAGCATGCATCTCAATTAGTCAGCAACCAGGTGTGGAAAGTC
CCCAGGCTCCCCAGCAGGCAGAAGTATGCAAAGCATGCATCTCAATTAGTCAGCAACCATAGTCCCGCCC
CTAACTCCGCCCATCCCGCCCCTAACTCCGCCCAGTTCCGCCCATTCTCCGCCCCATGGCTGACTAATTT
TTTTTATTTATGCAGAGGCCGAGGCCGCCTCTGCCTCTGAGCTATTCCAGAAGTAGTGAGGAGGCTTTTT
TGGAGGCCTAGGCTTTTGCAAAAAGCTCCCGGGAGCTTGTATATCCATTTTCGGATCTGATCAAGAGACA
GGATGAGGATCGTTTCGCATGATTGAACAAGATGGATTGCACGCAGGTTCTCCGGCCGCTTGGGTGGAGA
GGCTATTCGGCTATGACTGGGCACAACAGACAATCGGCTGCTCTGATGCCGCCGTGTTCCGGCTGTCAGC
GCAGGGGCGCCCGGTTCTTTTTGTCAAGACCGACCTGTCCGGTGCCCTGAATGAACTGCAGGACGAGGCA
GCGCGGCTATCGTGGCTGGCCACGACGGGCGTTCCTTGCGCAGCTGTGCTCGACGTTGTCACTGAAGCGG
GAAGGGACTGGCTGCTATTGGGCGAAGTGCCGGGGCAGGATCTCCTGTCATCTCACCTTGCTCCTGCCGA
GAAAGTATCCATCATGGCTGATGCAATGCGGCGGCTGCATACGCTTGATCCGGCTACCTGCCCATTCGAC
CACCAAGCGAAACATCGCATCGAGCGAGCACGTACTCGGATGGAAGCCGGTCTTGTCGATCAGGATGATC
TGGACGAAGAGCATCAGGGGCTCGCGCCAGCCGAACTGTTCGCCAGGCTCAAGGCGCGCATGCCCGACGG
CGAGGATCTCGTCGTGACCCATGGCGATGCCTGCTTGCCGAATATCATGGTGGAAAATGGCCGCTTTTCT
GGATTCATCGACTGTGGCCGGCTGGGTGTGGCGGACCGCTATCAGGACATAGCGTTGGCTACCCGTGATA
TTGCTGAAGAGCTTGGCGGCGAATGGGCTGACCGCTTCCTCGTGCTTTACGGTATCGCCGCTCCCGATTC
GCAGCGCATCGCCTTCTATCGCCTTCTTGACGAGTTCTTCTGAGCGGGACTCTGGGGTTCGAAATGACCG
ACCAAGCGACGCCCAACCTGCCATCACGAGATTTCGATTCCACCGCCGCCTTCTATGAAAGGTTGGGCTT
CGGAATCGTTTTCCGGGACGCCGGCTGGATGATCCTCCAGCGCGGGGATCTCATGCTGGAGTTCTTCGCC
CACCCCAACTTGTTTATTGCAGCTTATAATGGTTACAAATAAAGCAATAGCATCACAAATTTCACAAATA
AAGCATTTTTTTCACTGCATTCTAGTTGTGGTTTGTCCAAACTCATCAATGTATCTTATCATGTCTGTAT
ACCGTCGACCTCTAGCTAGAGCTTGGCGTAATCATGGTCATAGCTGTTTCCTGTGTGAAATTGTTATCCG
CTCACAATTCCACACAACATACGAGCCGGAAGCATAAAGTGTAAAGCCTGGGGTGCCTAATGAGTGAGCT
AACTCACATTAATTGCGTTGCGCTCACTGCCCGCTTTCCAGTCGGGAAACCTGTCGTGCCAGCTGCATTA
ATGAATCGGCCAACGCGCGGGGAGAGGCGGTTTGCGTATTGGGCGCTCTTCCGCTTCCTCGCTCACTGAC
TCGCTGCGCTCGGTCGTTCGGCTGCGGCGAGCGGTATCAGCTCACTCAAAGGCGGTAATACGGTTATCCA
CAGAATCAGGGGATAACGCAGGAAAGAACATGTGAGCAAAAGGCCAGCAAAAGGCCAGGAACCGTAAAAA
GGCCGCGTTGCTGGCGTTTTTCCATAGGCTCCGCCCCCCTGACGAGCATCACAAAAATCGACGCTCAAGT
CAGAGGTGGCGAAACCCGACAGGACTATAAAGATACCAGGCGTTTCCCCCTGGAAGCTCCCTCGTGCGCT
CTCCTGTTCCGACCCTGCCGCTTACCGGATACCTGTCCGCCTTTCTCCCTTCGGGAAGCGTGGCGCTTTC
TCATAGCTCACGCTGTAGGTATCTCAGTTCGGTGTAGGTCGTTCGCTCCAAGCTGGGCTGTGTGCACGAA
CCCCCCGTTCAGCCCGACCGCTGCGCCTTATCCGGTAACTATCGTCTTGAGTCCAACCCGGTAAGACACG
ACTTATCGCCACTGGCAGCAGCCACTGGTAACAGGATTAGCAGAGCGAGGTATGTAGGCGGTGCTACAGA
GTTCTTGAAGTGGTGGCCTAACTACGGCTACACTAGAAGAACAGTATTTGGTATCTGCGCTCTGCTGAAG
CCAGTTACCTTCGGAAAAAGAGTTGGTAGCTCTTGATCCGGCAAACAAACCACCGCTGGTAGCGGTGGTT
TTTTTGTTTGCAAGCAGCAGATTACGCGCAGAAAAAAAGGATCTCAAGAAGATCCTTTGATCTTTTCTAC
GGGGTCTGACGCTCAGTGGAACGAAAACTCACGTTAAGGGATTTTGGTCATGAGATTATCAAAAAGGATC
TTCACCTAGATCCTTTTAAATTAAAAATGAAGTTTTAAATCAATCTAAAGTATATATGAGTAAACTTGGT
CTGACAGTTACCAATGCTTAATCAGTGAGGCACCTATCTCAGCGATCTGTCTATTTCGTTCATCCATAGT
TGCCTGACTCCCCGTCGTGTAGATAACTACGATACGGGAGGGCTTACCATCTGGCCCCAGTGCTGCAATG
ATACCGCGAGACCCACGCTCACCGGCTCCAGATTTATCAGCAATAAACCAGCCAGCCGGAAGGGCCGAGC
GCAGAAGTGGTCCTGCAACTTTATCCGCCTCCATCCAGTCTATTAATTGTTGCCGGGAAGCTAGAGTAAG
TAGTTCGCCAGTTAATAGTTTGCGCAACGTTGTTGCCATTGCTACAGGCATCGTGGTGTCACGCTCGTCG
TTTGGTATGGCTTCATTCAGCTCCGGTTCCCAACGATCAAGGCGAGTTACATGATCCCCCATGTTGTGCA
AAAAAGCGGTTAGCTCCTTCGGTCCTCCGATCGTTGTCAGAAGTAAGTTGGCCGCAGTGTTATCACTCAT
GGTTATGGCAGCACTGCATAATTCTCTTACTGTCATGCCATCCGTAAGATGCTTTTCTGTGACTGGTGAG
TACTCAACCAAGTCATTCTGAGAATAGTGTATGCGGCGACCGAGTTGCTCTTGCCCGGCGTCAATACGGG
ATAATACCGCGCCACATAGCAGAACTTTAAAAGTGCTCATCATTGGAAAACGTTCTTCGGGGCGAAAACT
CTCAAGGATCTTACCGCTGTTGAGATCCAGTTCGATGTAACCCACTCGTGCACCCAACTGATCTTCAGCA
TCTTTTACTTTCACCAGCGTTTCTGGGTGAGCAAAAACAGGAAGGCAAAATGCCGCAAAAAAGGGAATAA
GGGCGACACGGAAATGTTGAATACTCATACTCTTCCTTTTTCAATATTATTGAAGCATTTATCAGGGTTA
TTGTCTCATGAGCGGATACATATTTGAATGTATTTAGAAAAATAAACAAATAGGGGTTCCGCGCACATTT
CCCCGAAAAGTGCCACCTGACGTC
Features (pLannotate 1.2.2; 22 found; start..end, strand, type, name):
     28..80      -  misc_feature   bom (fragment): basis of mobility region from pBR322
    235..614     +  enhancer       CMV enhancer: human cytomegalovirus immediate early enhancer
    615..818     +  promoter       CMV promoter: human cytomegalovirus (CMV) immediate early promoter
    814..847     +  LTR            5' LTR (truncated) (fragment): truncated 5' long terminal repeat (LTR) from HIV-1
    863..881     +  promoter       T7 promoter: promoter for bacteriophage T7 RNA polymerase
    916..1632    +  CDS            mVenus: mVenus is a basic (constitutively fluorescent) yellow fluorescent protein published in 2006, derived from Aequorea victoria. It is reported to be a rapidly-maturing monomer with moderate acid sensitivity.
   1666..2892    +  CDS            ARRB2: ARRB2_HUMAN - Also known as ARB2, ARR2. Experimental evidence at protein level: Swiss-Prot protein existence level 1. Functions in regulating agonist-mediated G-protein coupled receptor (GPCR) signaling by mediating both receptor desensitization and resensitization processes. During homologous desensitization, beta- arrestins bind to the GPRK-phosphorylated receptor and sterically preclude its coupling to the cognate G-protein; the binding appears to require additional receptor determinants exposed only in the active receptor conformation. The beta-arrestins target many receptors for internali
   2922..2940    -  promoter       SP6 promoter: promoter for bacteriophage SP6 RNA polymerase
   2966..3190    +  polyA_signal   bGH poly(A) signal: bovine growth hormone polyadenylation signal
   3194..3215    +  promoter       SV40 promoter (fragment): SV40 enhancer and early promoter
   3236..3664    +  rep_origin     f1 ori (sequence partly withheld): f1 bacteriophage origin of replication; arrow indicates direction of (+) strand synthesis
   3678..4007    +  promoter       SV40 promoter: SV40 enhancer and early promoter
   4074..4865    +  CDS            neo: KKA2_KLEPN - Also known as kan, nptII. Experimental evidence at protein level: Swiss-Prot protein existence level 1. Resistance to kanamycin, neomycin, paromomycin, ribostamycin, butirosin and gentamicin B. From Klebsiella pneumoniae.
   4889..5047    +  CDS            ble (fragment): BLE_KLEPN - Experimental evidence at protein level: Swiss-Prot protein existence level 1. Binding protein with a strong affinity to the bleomycin family of antibiotics. Binds to CL990; an antimitotic-antibiotic compound. From Klebsiella pneumoniae.
   5042..5163    +  polyA_signal   SV40 poly(A) signal: SV40 polyadenylation signal
   5236..5252    -  protein_bind   lac operator: The lac repressor binds to the lac operator to inhibit transcription in E. coli. This inhibition can be relieved by adding lactose or isopropyl-β-D-thiogalactopyranoside (IPTG). lac repressor encoded by lacI
   5260..5290    -  promoter       lac promoter: promoter for the E. coli lac operon
   5305..5326    -  protein_bind   CAP binding site: CAP binding activates transcription in the presence of cAMP. E. coli catabolite activator protein
   5339..5431    -  CDS            lacI (fragment): lac repressor; lacI; The lac repressor binds to the lac operator to inhibit transcription in E. coli. This inhibition can be relieved by adding lactose or isopropyl-β-D-thiogalactopyranoside (IPTG).
   5614..6202    -  rep_origin     ori: high-copy-number ColE1/pMB1/pBR322/pUC origin of replication
   6373..7233    -  CDS            AmpR: β-lactamase; bla; confers resistance to ampicillin, carbenicillin, and related antibiotics
   7234..7338    -  promoter       AmpR promoter: bla
