[The description below was written by a language model from this plasmid's Addgene catalogue record and pLannotate feature annotations shown in this document.]
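Description:
pVeBtA3 is a mammalian expression plasmid built on the pcDNA3 backbone that produces the short isoform of bovine arrestin-3 fused at its N-terminus to the yellow fluorescent protein Venus. The sequenced construct is about 7.4 kb. In bacteria it replicates from a high-copy ColE1/pUC-type origin and is selected with ampicillin through the β-lactamase gene. An f1 origin is also present, which in principle allows single-stranded DNA production. For mammalian cells, the backbone carries a neomycin phosphotransferase cassette driven by the SV40 enhancer/early promoter and ended by the SV40 polyadenylation signal. This cassette permits G418 selection of stable transfectants.

The expression unit consists of the human CMV immediate-early enhancer and promoter, followed by the Venus coding sequence (annotated as mVenus), a short linker region, the arrestin open reading frame of roughly 1.2 kb, and the bovine growth hormone polyadenylation signal. The automated annotation labels the arrestin segment by similarity to human ARRB2 (β-arrestin-2), the non-visual arrestin that is also called arrestin-3. The catalogue instead links the Entrez entry ARR3, so the gene assignments in the record are not fully consistent. No mutation is recorded. T7 and SP6 phage promoters flank the insert, as is standard for pcDNA3, and the insert was recorded as cloned between EcoRI and HindIII sites. Small fragments annotated as an HIV-1 LTR, ble, lacI and lac promoter elements are likely backbone remnants or spurious matches with no role in the design.

The fluorescent fusion suits it to imaging or resonance-energy-transfer studies of arrestin recruitment to G protein-coupled receptors, in line with the associated work on how receptor-attached phosphates influence arrestin binding.
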