Addgene plasmid #238988: pVeBtA3
Purpose: Mammalian expression of bovine arrestin-3 short isoform with Venus N-terminal fusion
Depositing lab: Vsevolod Gurevich. Depositing organization: Vanderbilt University. Publication: Role of receptor-attached phosphates in binding of visual and non-visual arrestins to G protein-coupled receptors. Gimenez LE, Kook S, Vishnivetskiy SA, Ahmed MR, Gurevich EV, Gurevich VV. J Biol Chem. 2012 Mar 16;287(12):9028-40. doi: 10.1074/jbc.M111.311803. Epub 2012 Jan 24. PubMed 22275358.
Backbone
  Vector backbone: pcDNA3
  Backbone manufacturer: ThermoFisher
  Backbone size w/o insert (bp): 5400
  Vector type: Mammalian Expression
Growth in bacteria
  Bacterial resistance: Ampicillin, 100 μg/mL
  Growth temperature: 37°C
  Growth strain: DH5alpha
  Copy number: High Copy
Gene/Insert
  Gene/Insert name: arrestin-3 short
  Species: B. taurus (bovine)
  Insert size (bp): 2000
  Mutation: none
  Entrez Gene: ARR3
  Promoter: CMV
  Tag / fusion protein: Venus (N terminal on insert)
  Cloning method: Restriction Enzyme; 5′ cloning site Eco RI (unknown if destroyed); 3′ cloning site Hind III (unknown if destroyed)
Terms and licenses: Academic/Nonprofit Terms; Industry Terms: Not Available to Industry
How to cite: pVeBtA3 was a gift from Vsevolod Gurevich (Addgene plasmid # 238988 ; http://n2t.net/addgene:238988 ; RRID:Addgene_238988)
